Addgene plasmid #157747: pTarget TMEM97-P2A-mCardinal
Purpose: Express in mammalian cells TMEM97 and mCardianl to follow transfection efficiency using flow cytometry. mCardinal is expressed following a P2A skip peptide so it is not connected to TMEM97.
Depositing lab: Andrew Kruse. Depositing organization: Harvard Medical School. Publication: Identification of the gene that codes for the sigma2 receptor. Alon A, Schmidt HR, Wood MD, Sahn JJ, Martin SF, Kruse AC. Proc Natl Acad Sci U S A. 2017 Jul 3;114(27):7160-7165. doi: 10.1073/pnas.1705154114. Epub 2017 May 30. PubMed 28559337.
Backbone
  Vector backbone: pTarget
  Backbone manufacturer: Promega
  Backbone size w/o insert (bp): 5670
  Vector type: Mammalian Expression
  Selectable markers: Puromycin
Growth in bacteria
  Bacterial resistance: Ampicillin, 100 μg/mL
  Growth temperature: 37°C
  Growth strain: DH5alpha
  Copy number: High Copy
Gene/Insert
  Gene/Insert name: TMEM97 (alt name: mCardinal)
  Species: H. sapiens (human)
  Insert size (bp): 1302
  Entrez Gene: TMEM97 (a.k.a. MAC30)
  Cloning method: Gibson Cloning
  Sequencing primers: 5′ unknown
Terms and licenses: Academic/Nonprofit Terms; Industry Terms
How to cite: pTarget TMEM97-P2A-mCardinal was a gift from Andrew Kruse (Addgene plasmid # 157747 ; http://n2t.net/addgene:157747 ; RRID:Addgene_157747)
