[The description below was written by a language model from this plasmid's Addgene catalogue record and pLannotate feature annotations shown in this document.]
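Description:
pTarget TMEM97-P2A-mCardinal is a mammalian expression plasmid built on the Promega pTarget backbone, with a sequenced length of about 6.8 kb. It is propagated in E. coli as a high-copy plasmid through a ColE1/pUC-type origin and selected with ampicillin via the β-lactamase gene. An f1 origin is also present, which in principle allows single-stranded DNA production. For selection in mammalian cells, an SV40 enhancer/early promoter drives puromycin N-acetyltransferase, followed by a synthetic polyadenylation signal.

The payload is a single transcription unit driven by the human CMV immediate-early enhancer and promoter, followed by a chimeric β-globin/immunoglobulin intron that generally improves mRNA processing and expression. A T7 promoter lies just upstream of the insert and could support in vitro transcription. The roughly 1.3 kb insert, assembled by Gibson cloning, encodes human TMEM97 (also known as MAC30, the sigma-2 receptor), followed by the far-red fluorescent protein mCardinal. The P2A sequence is not annotated separately in the feature table, but the gap between the two coding regions is consistent with the catalogue description. Ribosomal skipping at P2A yields TMEM97 and mCardinal as separate polypeptides from one mRNA, so the reporter is not fused to the receptor. An SV40 poly(A) signal lies downstream of the insert. The lacZ fragment and the lac promoter and operator flanking the insert are remnants of the backbone's cloning and screening region.

The construct is intended for expressing TMEM97 in transfected mammalian cells, with mCardinal fluorescence used to follow transfection efficiency by flow cytometry.
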