Features (pLannotate 1.2.2; 22 found; start..end, strand, type, name):
    140..517     +  enhancer       CMV enhancer: human cytomegalovirus immediate early enhancer
    518..729     +  promoter       CMV promoter: human cytomegalovirus (CMV) immediate early promoter
    890..1022    +  intron         chimeric intron: chimera between introns from human β-globin and immunoglobulin heavy chain genes
   1063..1227    -  CDS            lacZ (fragment): BGAL_ECOLI - Experimental evidence at protein level: Swiss-Prot protein existence level 1. From Escherichia coli (strain K12).
   1229..1247    +  promoter       T7 promoter: promoter for bacteriophage T7 RNA polymerase
   1271..1798    +  CDS            TMEM97: SGMR2_HUMAN - Also known as MAC30 From Homo sapiens (Human).
   1871..2605    +  CDS            mCardinal: far-red fluorescent protein derived from mNeptune, with further red-shifted spectra
   2705..2721    -  protein_bind   lac operator: The lac repressor binds to the lac operator to inhibit transcription in E. coli. This inhibition can be relieved by adding lactose or isopropyl-β-D-thiogalactopyranoside (IPTG). lac repressor encoded by lacI
   2729..2759    -  promoter       lac promoter: promoter for the E. coli lac operon
   2774..2795    -  protein_bind   CAP binding site: CAP binding activates transcription in the presence of cAMP. E. coli catabolite activator protein
   2844..2894    +  CDS            VP1_SV40 (fragment): Experimental evidence at protein level: Swiss-Prot protein existence level 1. Forms an icosahedral capsid with a T=7 symmetry and a 40 nm diameter. The capsid is composed of 72 pentamers linked to each other by disulfide bonds and associated with VP2 or VP3 proteins. Binds to N- glycolylneuraminic analog of the ganglioside GM1 on the cell surface to provide virion attachment to target cell (PubMed:18353982). Once attached, the virion is internalized by caveolin-mediated endocytosis and traffics to the endoplasmic reticulum. Inside the endoplasmic reticulum, the protein folding machinery isomer
   2891..2972    -  polyA_signal   SV40 poly(A) signal: SV40 polyadenylation signal
   2995..3063    -  CDS            large T antigen (fragment): large T antigen from SV40 (simian virus 40)
   3106..3534    +  rep_origin     f1 ori (sequence partly withheld): f1 bacteriophage origin of replication; arrow indicates direction of (+) strand synthesis
   3576..3933    +  promoter       SV40 promoter: SV40 enhancer and early promoter
   3984..4583    +  CDS            PuroR: puromycin N-acetyltransferase; pac from Streptomyces alboniger; confers resistance to puromycin
   4647..4695    +  polyA_signal   poly(A) signal: synthetic polyadenylation signal
   4701..4755    -  misc_feature   bom (fragment): basis of mobility region from pBR322
   4857..4892    -  CDS            rop (fragment): Rop protein, which maintains plasmids at low copy number; rop
   4987..5091    +  promoter       AmpR promoter: bla
   5092..5952    +  CDS            AmpR: β-lactamase; bla; confers resistance to ampicillin, carbenicillin, and related antibiotics
   6123..6711    +  rep_origin     ori: high-copy-number ColE1/pMB1/pBR322/pUC origin of replication
>Addgene plasmid #157747 | pTarget TMEM97-P2A-mCardinal | addgene full sequence | sequence record 308120 | Addgene NGS Result
TCAATATTGGCCATTAGCCATATTATTCATTGGTTATATAGCATAAATCAATATTGGCTATTGGCCATTG
CATACGTTGTATCTATATCATAATATGTACATTTATATTGGCTCATGTCCAATATGACCGCCATGTTGGC
ATTGATTATTGACTAGTTATTAATAGTAATCAATTACGGGGTCATTAGTTCATAGCCCATATATGGAGTT
CCGCGTTACATAACTTACGGTAAATGGCCCGCCTGGCTGACCGCCCAACGACCCCCGCCCATTGACGTCA
ATAATGACGTATGTTCCCATAGTAACGCCAATAGGGACTTTCCATTGACGTCAATGGGTGGAGTATTTAC
GGTAAACTGCCCACTTGGCAGTACATCAAGTGTATCATATGCCAAGTCCGCCCCCTATTGACGTCAATGA
CGGTAAATGGCCCGCCTGGCATTATGCCCAGTACATGACCTTACGGGACTTTCCTACTTGGCAGTACATC
TACGTATTAGTCATCGCTATTACCATGGTGATGCGGTTTTGGCAGTACACCAATGGGCGTGGATAGCGGT
TTGACTCACGGGGATTTCCAAGTCTCCACCCCATTGACGTCAATGGGAGTTTGTTTTGGCACCAAAATCA
ACGGGACTTTCCAAAATGTCGTAACAACTGCGATCGCCCGCCCCGTTGACGCAAATGGGCGGTAGGCGTG
TACGGTGGGAGGTCTATATAAGCAGAGCTCGTTTAGTGAACCGTCAGATCACTAGAAGCTTTATTGCGGT
AGTTTATCACAGTTAAATTGCTAACGCAGTCAGTGCTTCTGACACAACAGTCTCGAACTTAAGCTGCAGT
GACTCTCTTAAGGTAGCCTTGCAGAAGTTGGTCGTGAGGCACTGGGCAGGTAAGTATCAAGGTTACAAGA
CAGGTTTAAGGAGACCAATAGAAACTGGGCTTGTCGAGACAGAGAAGACTCTTGCGTTTCTGATAGGCAC
CTATTGGTCTTACTGACATCCACTTTGCCTTTCTCTCCACAGGTGTCCACTCCCAGTTCAATTACAGCTC
TTAAAAATTGGATCTCCATTCGCCATTCAGGCTGCGCAACTGCTGGGAAGGACGATCAGAGCGGGCCTCT
TCGCTATTACGCCAGCTGGCGAAAGGGACGTGGCAAGCAAGGCGATTAAGTTGAGTTACGCCAGGATTTT
CCCAGTCACGACGTTGTAAAACGACGGCCAGAGAATTATAATACGACTCACTATAGGGCGAATTCGGATC
CCGACAGACTATGGGGGCTCCGGCAACCAGGCGCTGCGTGGAGTGGCTGCTGGGCCTCTACTTCCTCAGC
CACATCCCCATCACCCTGTTCATGGACCTGCAGGCGGTGCTGCCGCGCGAGCTCTACCCAGTCGAGTTTA
GAAACCTGCTGAAGTGGTATGCTAAGGAGTTCAAAGACCCACTGCTACAGGAGCCCCCAGCCTGGTTTAA
GTCCTTTCTGTTTTGCGAGCTTGTGTTTCAGCTGCCTTTCTTTCCCATTGCAACGTATGCCTTCCTCAAA
GGAAGCTGCAAGTGGATTCGAACTCCTGCAATCATCTACTCTGTTCACACCATGACAACCTTAATTCCGA
TACTCTCCACATTTCTGTTTGAGGATTTCTCCAAAGCCAGTGGTTTCAAGGGACAAAGACCTGAGACTTT
GCATGAACGGTTAACCCTTGTGTCTGTCTATGCCCCCTACTTACTCATCCCATTCATACTTTTAATTTTC
ATGTTGCGGAGCCCCTACTACAAGTATGAAGAGAAAAGAAAGAAGAAAGGTACCGGAAGCGGAGCTACTA
ACTTCAGCCTGCTGAAGCAGGCTGGAGACGTGGAGGAGAACCCTGGACCTATGGTGAGCAAGGGCGAGGA
GCTGATCAAGGAGAACATGCCCATGAAGCTGTACATGGAAGGCACCGTGAACAACCACCACTTCAAGTGC
ACCACCGAAGGGGAGGGCAAGCCCTACGAGGGCACCCAGACCCAGAGGATTAAGGTGGTGGAGGGAGGCC
CCCTGCCGTTCGCATTCGACATCCTGGCCACCTGCTTTATGTACGGGAGCAAGACCTTCATCAAGCACCC
CAAGGGCATCCCCGATTTCTTTAAGCAGTCCTTCCCTGAGGGCTTCACATGGGAGAGAGTCACCACATAC
GAAGACGGGGGCGTGCTTACCGTTACCCAGGACACCAGCCTCCAGGACGGCTGCTTGATCTACAACGTCA
AGCTCAGAGGGGTGAACTTCCCATCCAACGGCCCTGTGATGCAGAAGAAAACACTCGGCTGGGAGGCCAC
CACCGAGACCCTGTACCCCGCTGACGGCGGCCTGGAAGGCAGATGCGACATGGCCCTGAAGCTCGACGGC
GGGGGCCACCTGCACTGCAACCTGAAGACCACATACAGATCCAAGAAACCCGCTGGCAACCTCAAGATGC
CCGGCGTCTACTTTGTGGACCGCAGACTGGAAAGAATCAAGGAGGCCGACAATGAGACCTACGTCGAGCA
GCACGAGGTGGCCGAGGCCAGATACTGCGACCTCCCTAGCAAACTGGGGCACAAACTTAATGGCATGGAC
GAGCTGTACAAGTAAGTACCGTCGACTGCGGCCGCGAATTCCAAGCTTGAGTATTCTATCGTGTCACCTA
AATAACTTGGCGTAATCATGGTCATATCTGTTTCCTGTGTGAAATTGTTATCCGCTCACAATTCCACACA
ACATACGAGCCGGAAGCATAAAGTGTAAAGCCTGGGGTGCCTAATGAGTGAGCTAACTCACATTAATTGC
GTTGCGCGATGCTTCCATTTTGTGAGGGTTAATGCTTCGAGAAGACATGATAAGATACATTGATGAGTTT
GGACAAACCACAACAAGAATGCAGTGAAAAAAATGCTTTATTTGTGAAATTTGTGATGCTATTGCTTTAT
TTGTAACCATTATAAGCTGCAATAAACAAGTTAACAACAACAATTGCATTCATTTTATGTTTCAGGTTCA
GGGGGAGATGTGGGAGGTTTTTTAAAGCAAGTAAAACCTCTACAAATGTGGTAAAATCCGATAAGGATCG
ATTCCGGAGCCTGAATGGCGAATGG
[124 nt withheld, positions 3106-3229]
C
[91 nt withheld, positions 3231-3321]
A
[49 nt withheld, positions 3323-3371]
CCTTTGACGTTGGAGTCCACGTTCTTT
[37 nt withheld, positions 3399-3435]
ACCCTATCTCGGTCTATTCTTTTGATTTATAAGGGATTTTGCCGATTTCGGCCTATTGGTTAAAAAATGA
GCTGATTTAACAAAAATTTAACGCGAATTTTAACAAAATATTAACGCTTACAATTTCGCCTGTGTACCTT
CTGAGGCGGAAAGAACCAGCTGTGGAATGTGTGTCAGTTAGGGTGTGGAAAGTCCCCAGGCTCCCCAGCA
GGCAGAAGTATGCAAAGCATGCATCTCAATTAGTCAGCAACCAGGTGTGGAAAGTCCCCAGGCTCCCCAG
CAGGCAGAAGTATGCAAAGCATGCATCTCAATTAGTCAGCAACCATAGTCCCGCCCCTAACTCCGCCCAT
CCCGCCCCTAACTCCGCCCAGTTCCGCCCATTCTCCGCCCCATGGCTGACTAATTTTTTTTATTTATGCA
GAGGCCGAGGCCGCCTCGGCCTCTGAGCTATTCCAGAAGTAGTGAGGAGGCTTTTTTGGAGGCCTAGGCT
TTTGCAAAAAGCTTGATTCTTCTGACACAACAGTCTCGAACTTAAGGCTAGAGCCACCATGACCGAGTAC
AAGCCCACGGTGCGCCTCGCCACCCGCGACGACGTCCCCAGGGCCGTACGCACCCTCGCCGCCGCGTTCG
CCGACTACCCCGCCACGCGCCACACCGTCGATCCGGACCGCCACATCGAGCGGGTCACCGAGCTGCAAGA
ACTCTTCCTCACGCGCGTCGGGCTCGACATCGGCAAGGTGTGGGTCGCGGACGACGGCGCCGCGGTGGCG
GTCTGGACCACGCCGGAGAGCGTCGAAGCGGGGGCGGTGTTCGCCGAGATCGGCCCGCGCATGGCCGAGT
TGAGCGGTTCCCGGCTGGCCGCGCAGCAACAGATGGAAGGCCTCCTGGCGCCGCACCGGCCCAAGGAGCC
CGCGTGGTTCCTGGCCACCGTCGGCGTCTCGCCCGACCACCAGGGCAAGGGTCTGGGCAGCGCCGTCGTG
CTCCCCGGAGTGGAGGCGGCCGAGCGCGCCGGGGTGCCCGCCTTCCTGGAGACCTCCGCGCCCCGCAACC
TCCCCTTCTACGAGCGGCTCGGCTTCACCGTCACCGCCGACGTCGAGGTGCCCGAAGGACCGCGCACCTG
GTGCATGACCCGCAAGCCCGGTGCCTGAGCGGGACTCTGGGGTTCGAAATGACCGACCAAGCGACGCCCA
ACCTGCCATCACGATGGCCGCAATAAAATATCTTTATTTTCATTACATCTGTGTGTTGGTTTTTTGTGTG
AAGATCCGCGTATGGTGCACTCTCAGTACAATCTGCTCTGATGCCGCATAGTTAAGCCAGCCCCGACACC
CGCCAACACCCGCTGACGCGCCCTGACGGGCTTGTCTGCTCCCGGCATCCGCTTACAGACAAGCTGTGAC
CGTCTCCGGGAGCTGCATGTGTCAGAGGTTTTCACCGTCATCACCGAAACGCGCGAGACGAAAGGGCCTC
GTGATACGCCTATTTTTATAGGTTAATGTCATGATAATAATGGTTTCTTAGACGTCAGGTGGCACTTTTC
GGGGAAATGTGCGCGGAACCCCTATTTGTTTATTTTTCTAAATACATTCAAATATGTATCCGCTCATGAG
ACAATAACCCTGATAAATGCTTCAATAATATTGAAAAAGGAAGAGTATGAGTATTCAACATTTCCGTGTC
GCCCTTATTCCCTTTTTTGCGGCATTTTGCCTTCCTGTTTTTGCTCACCCAGAAACGCTGGTGAAAGTAA
AAGATGCTGAAGATCAGTTGGGTGCACGAGTGGGTTACATCGAACTGGATCTCAACAGCGGTAAGATCCT
TGAGAGTTTTCGCCCCGAAGAACGTTTTCCAATGATGAGCACTTTTAAAGTTCTGCTATGTGGCGCGGTA
TTATCCCGTATTGACGCCGGGCAAGAGCAACTCGGTCGCCGCATACACTATTCTCAGAATGACTTGGTTG
AGTACTCACCAGTCACAGAAAAGCATCTTACGGATGGCATGACAGTAAGAGAATTATGCAGTGCTGCCAT
AACCATGAGTGATAACACTGCGGCCAACTTACTTCTGACAACGATCGGAGGACCGAAGGAGCTAACCGCT
TTTTTGCACAACATGGGGGATCATGTAACTCGCCTTGATCGTTGGGAACCGGAGCTGAATGAAGCCATAC
CAAACGACGAGCGTGACACCACGATGCCTGTAGCAATGGCAACAACGTTGCGCAAACTATTAACTGGCGA
ACTACTTACTCTAGCTTCCCGGCAACAATTAATAGACTGGATGGAGGCGGATAAAGTTGCAGGACCACTT
CTGCGCTCGGCCCTTCCGGCTGGCTGGTTTATTGCTGATAAATCTGGAGCCGGTGAGCGTGGGTCTCGCG
GTATCATTGCAGCACTGGGGCCAGATGGTAAGCCCTCCCGTATCGTAGTTATCTACACGACGGGGAGTCA
GGCAACTATGGATGAACGAAATAGACAGATCGCTGAGATAGGTGCCTCACTGATTAAGCATTGGTAACTG
TCAGACCAAGTTTACTCATATATACTTTAGATTGATTTAAAACTTCATTTTTAATTTAAAAGGATCTAGG
TGAAGATCCTTTTTGATAATCTCATGACCAAAATCCCTTAACGTGAGTTTTCGTTCCACTGAGCGTCAGA
CCCCGTAGAAAAGATCAAAGGATCTTCTTGAGATCCTTTTTTTCTGCGCGTAATCTGCTGCTTGCAAACA
AAAAAACCACCGCTACCAGCGGTGGTTTGTTTGCCGGATCAAGAGCTACCAACTCTTTTTCCGAAGGTAA
CTGGCTTCAGCAGAGCGCAGATACCAAATACTGTTCTTCTAGTGTAGCCGTAGTTAGGCCACCACTTCAA
GAACTCTGTAGCACCGCCTACATACCTCGCTCTGCTAATCCTGTTACCAGTGGCTGCTGCCAGTGGCGAT
AAGTCGTGTCTTACCGGGTTGGACTCAAGACGATAGTTACCGGATAAGGCGCAGCGGTCGGGCTGAACGG
GGGGTTCGTGCACACAGCCCAGCTTGGAGCGAACGACCTACACCGAACTGAGATACCTACAGCGTGAGCT
ATGAGAAAGCGCCACGCTTCCCGAAGGGAGAAAGGCGGACAGGTATCCGGTAAGCGGCAGGGTCGGAACA
GGAGAGCGCACGAGGGAGCTTCCAGGGGGAAACGCCTGGTATCTTTATAGTCCTGTCGGGTTTCGCCACC
TCTGACTTGAGCGTCGATTTTTGTGATGCTCGTCAGGGGGGCGGAGCCTATGGAAAAACGCCAGCAACGC
GGCCTTTTTACGGTTCCTGGCCTTTTGCTGGCCTTTTGCTCACATGGCTCGACAGATCT
